Addgene plasmid #236383: pCAG-48xGPBP1 array
Purpose: Expression of array of 48 crRNAs targeting GPBP1
Depositing lab: Ling-Ling Chen. Depositing organization: CAS Center for Excellence in Molecular Cell Science. Publication: CRISPR-array-mediated imaging of non-repetitive and multiplex genomic loci in living cells. Yang LZ, Min YH, Liu YX, Gao BQ, Liu XQ, Huang Y, Wang H, Yang L, Liu ZJ, Chen LL. Nat Methods. 2024 Sep;21(9):1646-1657. doi: 10.1038/s41592-024-02333-3. Epub 2024 Jul 4. PubMed 38965442.
Backbone
  Vector backbone: pCAG
  Vector type: Lentiviral, CRISPR
Growth in bacteria
  Bacterial resistance: Ampicillin, 100 μg/mL
  Growth temperature: 37°C
  Growth strain: NEB Stable
  Copy number: High Copy
Gene/Insert
  Gene/Insert name: 48xGPBP1 crRNA array
  Species: H. sapiens (human)
  Entrez Gene: GPBP1 (a.k.a. GPBP, SSH6, VASCULIN)
  Cloning method: Gene Synthesis
Terms and licenses: Academic/Nonprofit Terms; Industry Terms: Not Available to Industry
How to cite: pCAG-48xGPBP1 array was a gift from Ling-Ling Chen (Addgene plasmid # 236383 ; http://n2t.net/addgene:236383 ; RRID:Addgene_236383)
