[The description below was written by a language model from this plasmid's Addgene catalogue record and pLannotate feature annotations shown in this document.]
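Description:
pCAG-48xGPBP1 array is a 9.7 kb HIV-1-derived lentiviral transfer plasmid for CRISPR applications, built to express a synthetic array of 48 crRNAs directed against the human GPBP1 locus. It is maintained in E. coli through a high-copy ColE1/pUC-type origin and selected with ampicillin via the β-lactamase gene. The record lists a recombination-deficient strain for propagation, which is consistent with the highly repetitive nature of both the LTRs and the crRNA array.

The viral portion carries a truncated 5' LTR, the Ψ packaging signal with an adjoining gag fragment, the Rev response element for Rev-dependent nuclear export of the genomic RNA, the cPPT/CTS element, and a self-inactivating ΔU3 3' LTR. This means the cassette can be packaged into virions when helper functions are supplied in trans, and can then integrate without LTR-driven transcription. Expression comes from the CAG promoter, which combines the CMV enhancer, the chicken β-actin promoter and a chimeric β-actin/β-globin intron. A WPRE lies downstream to enhance transcript accumulation.

The roughly 2.1 kb interval between the intron and the WPRE has no annotated features and presumably holds the gene-synthesized crRNA array, although the feature table does not confirm this. Using a Pol II promoter implies a single long transcript that a CRISPR nuclease must process into individual guides. The record does not state which Cas protein is the partner, and none is encoded on this plasmid.

The associated publication concerns CRISPR-array-mediated imaging of non-repetitive genomic loci in living cells. The likely use is therefore tiling many guides across GPBP1 to concentrate a labelled Cas protein at that single-copy locus.
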