Features (pLannotate 1.2.2; 24 found; start..end, strand, type, name):
    377..634     +  LTR            5' LTR (truncated): truncated 5' long terminal repeat (LTR) from HIV-1
    681..806     +  misc_feature   HIV-1 Ψ: packaging signal of human immunodeficiency virus type 1
    790..1128    +  CDS            HIV-1 gag (fragment): gag protein from human immunodeficiency virus 1; gag
   1303..1536    +  misc_feature   RRE: The Rev response element (RRE) of HIV-1 allows for Rev-dependent mRNA export from the nucleus to the cytoplasm.
   1913..2013    +  CDS            Rev (fragment): human immunodeficiency virus 1 (HIV-1) Rev protein; rev; enhances nuclear export of unspliced and incompletely spliced viral mRNAs
   2058..2175    +  misc_feature   cPPT/CTS: central polypurine tract and central termination sequence of HIV-1
   2292..2595    +  enhancer       CMV enhancer: human cytomegalovirus immediate early enhancer
   2597..2718    +  promoter       chicken β-actin promoter (fragment): contains a 21-bp deletion relative to the standard chicken β-actin promoter
   2767..2921    +  promoter       chicken β-actin promoter (fragment): contains a 21-bp deletion relative to the standard chicken β-actin promoter
   2922..3938    +  intron         chimeric intron: chimera between introns from chicken β-actin and rabbit β-globin
   6049..6637    +  misc_feature   WPRE: woodchuck hepatitis virus posttranscriptional regulatory element
   6645..6710    +  CDS            nef (fragment): NEF_HV1Z2 - Experimental evidence at protein level: Swiss-Prot protein existence level 1. Extracellular Nef protein targets CD4(+) T-lymphocytes for apoptosis by interacting with CXCR4 surface receptors. From Human immunodeficiency virus type 1 group M subtype D (isolate Z2/CDC-Z34) (HIV-1).
   6712..6945    +  LTR            3' LTR (ΔU3): self-inactivating 3' long terminal repeat (LTR) from HIV-1
   7150..7254    +  promoter       AmpR promoter: bla
   7255..8115    +  CDS            AmpR: β-lactamase; bla; confers resistance to ampicillin, carbenicillin, and related antibiotics
   8286..8874    +  rep_origin     ori: high-copy-number ColE1/pMB1/pBR322/pUC origin of replication
   9057..9111    +  CDS            lacI (fragment): lac repressor; lacI; The lac repressor binds to the lac operator to inhibit transcription in E. coli. This inhibition can be relieved by adding lactose or isopropyl-β-D-thiogalactopyranoside (IPTG).
   9117..9210    +  rep_origin     SV40 ori (fragment): SV40 origin of replication
   9235..9272    +  CDS            lacI (fragment): lac repressor; lacI; The lac repressor binds to the lac operator to inhibit transcription in E. coli. This inhibition can be relieved by adding lactose or isopropyl-β-D-thiogalactopyranoside (IPTG).
   9285..9306    +  protein_bind   CAP binding site: CAP binding activates transcription in the presence of cAMP. E. coli catabolite activator protein
   9321..9351    +  promoter       lac promoter: promoter for the E. coli lac operon
   9359..9375    +  protein_bind   lac operator: The lac repressor binds to the lac operator to inhibit transcription in E. coli. This inhibition can be relieved by adding lactose or isopropyl-β-D-thiogalactopyranoside (IPTG). lac repressor encoded by lacI
   9409..9492    +  polyA_signal   SV40 poly(A) signal (fragment): SV40 polyadenylation signal
   9659..329     +  CDS            nef (fragment) (across the origin): NEF_HV1BR - Experimental evidence at protein level: Swiss-Prot protein existence level 1. Extracellular Nef protein targets CD4(+) T-lymphocytes for apoptosis by interacting with CXCR4 surface receptors (PubMed:14990729). From Human immunodeficiency virus type 1 group M subtype B (isolate BRU/LAI) (HIV-1).
>Addgene plasmid #236383 | pCAG-48xGPBP1 array | addgene full sequence | sequence record 478948 | Addgene NGS Result
TGGAAGGGCTAATTCACTCCCAAAGAAGACAAGATATCCTTGATCTGTGGATCTACCACACACAAGGCTA
CTTCCCTGATTAGCAGAACTACACACCAGGGCCAGGGGTCAGATATCCACTGACCTTTGGATGGTGCTAC
AAGCTAGTACCAGTTGAGCCAGATAAGGTAGAAGAGGCCAATAAAGGAGAGAACACCAGCTTGTTACACC
CTGTGAGCCTGCATGGGATGGATGACCCGGAGAGAGAAGTGTTAGAGTGGAGGTTTGACAGCCGCCTAGC
ATTTCATCACGTGGCCCGAGAGCTGCATCCGGAGTACTTCAAGAACTGCTGATATCGAGCTTGCTACAAG
GGACTTTCCGCTGGGGACTTTCCAGGGAGGCGTGGCCTGGGCGGGACTGGGGAGTGGCGAGCCCTCAGAT
CCTGCATATAAGCAGCTGCTTTTTGCCTGTACTGGGTCTCTCTGGTTAGACCAGATCTGAGCCTGGGAGC
TCTCTGGCTAACTAGGGAACCCACTGCTTAAGCCTCAATAAAGCTTGCCTTGAGTGCTTCAAGTAGTGTG
TGCCCGTCTGTTGTGTGACTCTGGTAACTAGAGATCCCTCAGACCCTTTTAGTCAGTGTGGAAAATCTCT
AGCAGTGGCGCCCGAACAGGGACTTGAAAGCGAAAGGGAAACCAGAGGAGCTCTCTCGACGCAGGACTCG
GCTTGCTGAAGCGCGCACGGCAAGAGGCGAGGGGCGGCGACTGGTGAGTACGCCAAAAATTTTGACTAGC
GGAGGCTAGAAGGAGAGAGATGGGTGCGAGAGCGTCAGTATTAAGCGGGGGAGAATTAGATCGCGATGGG
AAAAAATTCGGTTAAGGCCAGGGGGAAAGAAAAAATATAAATTAAAACATATAGTATGGGCAAGCAGGGA
GCTAGAACGATTCGCAGTTAATCCTGGCCTGTTAGAAACATCAGAAGGCTGTAGACAAATACTGGGACAG
CTACAACCATCCCTTCAGACAGGATCAGAAGAACTTAGATCATTATATAATACAGTAGCAACCCTCTATT
GTGTGCATCAAAGGATAGAGATAAAAGACACCAAGGAAGCTTTAGACAAGATAGAGGAAGAGCAAAACAA
AAGTAAGACCACCGCACAGCAAGCGGCCGGCCGCTGATCTTCAGACCTGGAGGAGGAGATATGAGGGACA
ATTGGAGAAGTGAATTATATAAATATAAAGTAGTAAAAATTGAACCATTAGGAGTAGCACCCACCAAGGC
AAAGAGAAGAGTGGTGCAGAGAGAAAAAAGAGCAGTGGGAATAGGAGCTTTGTTCCTTGGGTTCTTGGGA
GCAGCAGGAAGCACTATGGGCGCAGCGTCAATGACGCTGACGGTACAGGCCAGACAATTATTGTCTGGTA
TAGTGCAGCAGCAGAACAATTTGCTGAGGGCTATTGAGGCGCAACAGCATCTGTTGCAACTCACAGTCTG
GGGCATCAAGCAGCTCCAGGCAAGAATCCTGGCTGTGGAAAGATACCTAAAGGATCAACAGCTCCTGGGG
ATTTGGGGTTGCTCTGGAAAACTCATTTGCACCACTGCTGTGCCTTGGAATGCTAGTTGGAGTAATAAAT
CTCTGGAACAGATTTGGAATCACACGACCTGGATGGAGTGGGACAGAGAAATTAACAATTACACAAGCTT
AATACACTCCTTAATTGAAGAATCGCAAAACCAGCAAGAAAAGAATGAACAAGAATTATTGGAATTAGAT
AAATGGGCAAGTTTGTGGAATTGGTTTAACATAACAAATTGGCTGTGGTATATAAAATTATTCATAATGA
TAGTAGGAGGCTTGGTAGGTTTAAGAATAGTTTTTGCTGTACTTTCTATAGTGAATAGAGTTAGGCAGGG
ATATTCACCATTATCGTTTCAGACCCACCTCCCAACCCCGAGGGGACCCGACAGGCCCGAAGGAATAGAA
GAAGAAGGTGGAGAGAGAGACAGAGACAGATCCATTCGATTAGTGAACGGATCTCGACGGTATCGCCGAA
TTCACAAATGGCAGTATTCATCCACAATTTTAAAAGAAAAGGGGGGATTGGGGGGTACAGTGCAGGGGAA
AGAATAGTAGACATAATAGCAACAGACATACAAACTAAAGAATTACAAAAACAAATTACAAAAATTCAAA
ATTTTCGGGTTTATTACAGGGACAGCAGAGATCCAGTTTGGACTAGGACATGATTATTGACTAGTTATTA
ATAGTAATCAATTACGGGGTCATTAGTTCATAGCCCATATATGGAGTTCCGCGTTACATAACTTACGGTA
AATGGCCCGCCTGGCTGACCGCCCAACGACCCCCGCCCATTGACGTCAATAATGACGTATGTTCCCATAG
TAACGCCAATAGGGACTTTCCATTGACGTCAATGGGTGGAGTATTTACGGTAAACTGCCCACTTGGCAGT
ACATCAAGTGTATCATATGCCAAGTACGCCCCCTATTGACGTCAATGACGGTAAATGGCCCGCCTGGCAT
TATGCCCAGTACATGACCTTATGGGACTTTCCTACTTGGCAGTACATCTACGTATTAGTCATCGCTATTA
CCATGGTCGAGGTGAGCCCCACGTTCTGCTTCACTCTCCCCATCTCCCCCCCCTCCCCACCCCCAATTTT
GTATTTATTTATTTTTTAATTATTTTGTGCAGCGATGGGGGCGGGGGGGGGGGGGGGGGGGGCCCCCGGG
GGGGGTGGGGGGGGGGGGGGGGGGGGGGGGGGGGGCGGGCGCGGGGGGGGGGGGGGGGGGGCGGGGGGCG
GGGGGGGGCGAGGCGGAGAGGTGCGGCGGCAGCCAATCAGAGCGGCGCGCTCCGAAAGTTTCCTTTTATG
GCGAGGCGGCGGCGGCGGCGGCCCTATAAAAAGCGAAGCGCGCGGCGGGCGGGAGTCGCTGCGCGCTGCC
TTCGCCCCGTGCCCCGCTCCGCCGCCGCCTCGCGCCGCCCGCCCCGGCTCTGACTGACCGCGTTACTCCC
ACAGGTGAGCGGGCGGGACGGCCCTTCTCCTCCGGGCTGTAATTAGCGCTTGGTTTAATGACGGCTTGTT
TCTTTTCTGTGGCTGCGTGAAAGCCTTGAGGGGCTCCGGGAGGGCCCTTTGTGCGGGGGGAGCGGCTCGG
GGGGTGCGTGCGTGTGTGTGTGCGTGGGGAGCGCCGCGTGCGGCTCCGCGCTGCCCGGCGGCTGTGAGCG
CTGCGGGCGCGGCGCGGGGCTTTGTGCGCTCCGCAGTGTGCGCGAGGGGAGCGCGGCCGGGGGCGGTGCC
CCGCGGTGCGGGGGGGGCTGCGAGGGGAACAAAGGCTGCGTGCGGGGTGTGTGCGTGGGGGGGTGAGCAG
GGGGTGTGGGCGCGTCGGTCGGGCTGCAACCCCCCCTGCACCCCCCTCCCCGAGTTGCTGAGCACGGCCC
GGCTTCGGGTGCGGGGCTCCGTACGGGGCGTGGCGCGGGGCTCGCCGTGCCGGGCGGGGGGTGGCGGCAG
GTGGGGGTGCCGGGCGGGGCGGGGCCGCCTCGGGCCGGGGAGGGCTCGGGGGAGGGGCGCGGCGGCCCCC
GGAGCGCCGGCGGCTGTCGAGGCGCGGCGAGCCGCAGCCATTGCCTTTTATGGTAATCGTGCGAGAGGGC
GCAGGGACTTCCTTTGTCCCAAATCTGTGCGGAGCCGAAATCTGGGAGGCGCCGCCGCACCCCCTCTAGC
GGGCGCGGGGCGAAGCGGTGCGGCGCCGGCAGGAAGGAAATGGGCGGGGAGGGCCTTCGTGCGTCGCCGC
GCCGCCGTCCCCTTCTCCCTCTCCAGCCTCGGGGCTGTCCGCGGGGGGACGGCTGCCTTCGGGGGGGACG
GGGCAGGGCGGGGTTCGGCTTCTGGCGTGTGACCGGCGGCTCTAGCGCCTCTGCTAACCATGTTCATGCC
TTCTTCTTTTTCCTACAGCTCCTGGGCAACGTGCTGGTTATTGTGCTGTCTCATCATTTTGGCAAAGGGC
GGCCGCATCTTGTGGAAAGGACGAAACACCGTAATTTCTACTAAGTGTAGATGCCCCGGCGGCTTGGTTG
GGTAATTTCTACTAAGTGTAGATAGAAGCGGGTTTGCCCTACTTAATTTCTACTAAGTGTAGATTCGGGT
GCTTGCTTGGGTAATAATTTCTACTAAGTGTAGATACTCTGGCTACCCATTTTAGTAATTTCTACTAAGT
GTAGATAGCAGTTGTCTTACTCCTTGTAATTTCTACTAAGTGTAGATAGACAAACGGTAGGGTAGCATAA
TTTCTACTAAGTGTAGATAATGTGGTACAGCCAAGTTGTAATTTCTACTAAGTGTAGATTCGGGAGTTGG
CCACTTTAATAATTTCTACTAAGTGTAGATCGTTCCACCCGTTTTTCAGGTAATTTCTACTAAGTGTAGA
TACACCTGGGAAGTTGGCATTTAATTTCTACTAAGTGTAGATCGAAAAGGGCCCTGTACCTTTAATTTCT
ACTAAGTGTAGATCACTTATCTCTGAGTTACATTAATTTCTACTAAGTGTAGATCAGGTGATTGAATTAC
TCAGTAATTTCTACTAAGTGTAGATAGTTTCAGAACTAGAGTAGTTAATTTCTACTAAGTGTAGATGCTT
GTCTGTATCCCTATATTAATTTCTACTAAGTGTAGATAACCTACAGCAAGAATGTAATAATTTCTACTAA
GTGTAGATTAGAGGCAGCGTTTTGAAAGTAATTTCTACTAAGTGTAGATTCCTTGTGCTTCTAGTTGTGT
AATTTCTACTAAGTGTAGATTCTCTCAGGTGGTAGGAATTTAATTTCTACTAAGTGTAGATAACTCAAGT
CTATTAGGGGCTAATTTCTACTAAGTGTAGATATGCTTGTATCACCCTCTGGTAATTTCTACTAAGTGTA
GATAGCAATTAATAATGCCCCTCTAATTTCTACTAAGTGTAGATCCGTCCCCAACCTTCTGTTTTAATTT
CTACTAAGTGTAGATACAAGATGCAGGGAATCAACTAATTTCTACTAAGTGTAGATTATTAACTGCTGGA
GAATTTTAATTTCTACTAAGTGTAGATATAGACTCAGATTAATCTGGTAATTTCTACTAAGTGTAGATTA
TTCGATTACCATCCTTAGTAATTTCTACTAAGTGTAGATCATAGGATCAGGAAGGAGCATAATTTCTACT
AAGTGTAGATCCAGACTCAGCTTTTAAAACTAATTTCTACTAAGTGTAGATTGAAAGCCAAACTGTCTTC
CTAATTTCTACTAAGTGTAGATACGTTACAGAATATGGAAGTTAATTTCTACTAAGTGTAGATTGGTAGT
TGTACATGCATTATAATTTCTACTAAGTGTAGATAAAATCTCGAATGGGCTCTGTAATTTCTACTAAGTG
TAGATATTTTGAAGTACAGTAGGACTAATTTCTACTAAGTGTAGATAAAAGTGAAGGGCGGACCAGTAAT
TTCTACTAAGTGTAGATATGGAATGTTTCTAGAAGATTAATTTCTACTAAGTGTAGATGAGGGAAGGTGG
GGAGAGGTTAATTTCTACTAAGTGTAGATGGAAAGGAAATCCACCATATTAATTTCTACTAAGTGTAGAT
TTAAAAGATGGTCACATGAATAATTTCTACTAAGTGTAGATTGTGTAAGCATGATATCAAATAATTTCTA
CTAAGTGTAGATAAAATCAGTATTACCGTGTTTAATTTCTACTAAGTGTAGATGTGACACTAGGACATGT
TTTTAATTTCTACTAAGTGTAGATATTTTGCTGGTAATTGTGATTAATTTCTACTAAGTGTAGATTTCAA
GAAGTATAAGAAGGTTAATTTCTACTAAGTGTAGATGCTCAAAATCAAAACTCAGTTAATTTCTACTAAG
TGTAGATTCCTCTTAGGTTTCTTTCCATAATTTCTACTAAGTGTAGATTTATTCATACCTGCTAAGAGTA
ATTTCTACTAAGTGTAGATTAGTGTCTTCTGTCACATGATAATTTCTACTAAGTGTAGATTGAAGCTGTT
CATTGATAACCGAGAATCGATAGATCCTAATCAACCTCTGGATTACAAAATTTGTGAAAGATTGACTGGT
ATTCTTAACTATGTTGCTCCTTTTACGCTATGTGGATACGCTGCTTTAATGCCTTTGTATCATGCTATTG
CTTCCCGTATGGCTTTCATTTTCTCCTCCTTGTATAAATCCTGGTTGCTGTCTCTTTATGAGGAGTTGTG
GCCCGTTGTCAGGCAACGTGGCGTGGTGTGCACTGTGTTTGCTGACGCAACCCCCACTGGTTGGGGCATT
GCCACCACCTGTCAGCTCCTTTCCGGGACTTTCGCTTTCCCCCTCCCTATTGCCACGGCGGAACTCATCG
CCGCCTGCCTTGCCCGCTGCTGGACAGGGGCTCGGCTGTTGGGCACTGACAATTCCGTGGTGTTGTCGGG
GAAATCATCGTCCTTTCCTTGGCTGCTCGCCTGTGTTGCCACCTGGATTCTGCGCGGGACGTCCTTCTGC
TACGTCCCTTCGGCCCTCAATCCAGCGGACCTTCCTTCCCGCGGCCTGCTGCCGGCTCTGCGGCCTCTTC
CGCGTCTTCGCCTTCGCCCTCAGACGAGTCGGATCTCCCTTTGGGCCGCCTCCCCGCCTGAGATCCTTTA
AGACCAATGACTTACAAGGCAGCTGTAGATCTTAGCCACTTTTTAAAAGAAAAGGGGGGACTGGAAGGGC
TAATTCACTCCCAACGAAGACAAGATCTGCTTTTTGCTTGTACTGGGTCTCTCTGGTTAGACCAGATCTG
AGCCTGGGAGCTCTCTGGCTAACTAGGGAACCCACTGCTTAAGCCTCAATAAAGCTTGCCTTGAGTGCTT
CAAGTAGTGTGTGCCCGTCTGTTGTGTGACTCTGGTAACTAGAGATCCCTCAGACCCTTTTAGTCAGTGT
GGAAAATCTCTAGCAGTAGTAGTTCATGTCATCTTATTATTCAGTATTTATAACTTGCAAAGAAATGAAT
ATCAGAGAGTGAGAGGCCCGGGTTAATTAAGGAAAGGGCTAGATCATTCTTGAAGACGAAAGGGCCTCGT
GATACGCCTATTTTTATAGGTTAATGTCATGATAATAATGGTTTCTTAGACGTCAGGTGGCACTTTTCGG
GGAAATGTGCGCGGAACCCCTATTTGTTTATTTTTCTAAATACATTCAAATATGTATCCGCTCATGAGAC
AATAACCCTGATAAATGCTTCAATAATATTGAAAAAGGAAGAGTATGAGTATTCAACATTTCCGTGTCGC
CCTTATTCCCTTTTTTGCGGCATTTTGCCTTCCTGTTTTTGCTCACCCAGAAACGCTGGTGAAAGTAAAA
GATGCTGAAGATCAGTTGGGTGCACGAGTGGGTTACATCGAACTGGATCTCAACAGCGGTAAGATCCTTG
AGAGTTTTCGCCCCGAAGAACGTTTTCCAATGATGAGCACTTTTAAAGTTCTGCTATGTGGCGCGGTATT
ATCCCGTGTTGACGCCGGGCAAGAGCAACTCGGTCGCCGCATACACTATTCTCAGAATGACTTGGTTGAG
TACTCACCAGTCACAGAAAAGCATCTTACGGATGGCATGACAGTAAGAGAATTATGCAGTGCTGCCATAA
CCATGAGTGATAACACTGCGGCCAACTTACTTCTGACAACGATCGGAGGACCGAAGGAGCTAACCGCTTT
TTTGCACAACATGGGGGATCATGTAACTCGCCTTGATCGTTGGGAACCGGAGCTGAATGAAGCCATACCA
AACGACGAGCGTGACACCACGATGCCTGTAGCAATGGCAACAACGTTGCGCAAACTATTAACTGGCGAAC
TACTTACTCTAGCTTCCCGGCAACAATTAATAGACTGGATGGAGGCGGATAAAGTTGCAGGACCACTTCT
GCGCTCGGCCCTTCCGGCTGGCTGGTTTATTGCTGATAAATCTGGAGCCGGTGAGCGTGGGTCTCGCGGT
ATCATTGCAGCACTGGGGCCAGATGGTAAGCCCTCCCGTATCGTAGTTATCTACACGACGGGGAGTCAGG
CAACTATGGATGAACGAAATAGACAGATCGCTGAGATAGGTGCCTCACTGATTAAGCATTGGTAACTGTC
AGACCAAGTTTACTCATATATACTTTAGATTGATTTAAAACTTCATTTTTAATTTAAAAGGATCTAGGTG
AAGATCCTTTTTGATAATCTCATGACCAAAATCCCTTAACGTGAGTTTTCGTTCCACTGAGCGTCAGACC
CCGTAGAAAAGATCAAAGGATCTTCTTGAGATCCTTTTTTTCTGCGCGTAATCTGCTGCTTGCAAACAAA
AAAACCACCGCTACCAGCGGTGGTTTGTTTGCCGGATCAAGAGCTACCAACTCTTTTTCCGAAGGTAACT
GGCTTCAGCAGAGCGCAGATACCAAATACTGTTCTTCTAGTGTAGCCGTAGTTAGGCCACCACTTCAAGA
ACTCTGTAGCACCGCCTACATACCTCGCTCTGCTAATCCTGTTACCAGTGGCTGCTGCCAGTGGCGATAA
GTCGTGTCTTACCGGGTTGGACTCAAGACGATAGTTACCGGATAAGGCGCAGCGGTCGGGCTGAACGGGG
GGTTCGTGCACACAGCCCAGCTTGGAGCGAACGACCTACACCGAACTGAGATACCTACAGCGTGAGCTAT
GAGAAAGCGCCACGCTTCCCGAAGGGAGAAAGGCGGACAGGTATCCGGTAAGCGGCAGGGTCGGAACAGG
AGAGCGCACGAGGGAGCTTCCAGGGGGAAACGCCTGGTATCTTTATAGTCCTGTCGGGTTTCGCCACCTC
TGACTTGAGCGTCGATTTTTGTGATGCTCGTCAGGGGGGCGGAGCCTATGGAAAAACGCCAGCAACGCGG
CCTTTTTACGGTTCCTGGCCTTTTGCTGGCCTTTTGCTCACATGTTCTTTCCTGCGTTATCCCCTGATTC
TGTGGATAACCGTATTACCGCCTTTGAGTGAGCTGATACCGCTCGCCGCAGCCGAACGACCGAGCGCAGC
GAGTCAGTGAGCGAGGAAGCGGAAGAGCGCCCAATACGCAAACCGCCTCTCCCCGCGCGTTGGCCGATTC
ATTAATGCAGCAAGCTCATGGCTGACTAATTTTTTTTATTTATGCAGAGGCCGAGGCCGCCTCGGCCTCT
GAGCTATTCCAGAAGTAGTGAGGAGGCTTTTTTGGAGGCCTAGGCTTTTGCAAAAAGCTCCCCGTGGCAC
GACAGGTTTCCCGACTGGAAAGCGGGCAGTGAGCGCAACGCAATTAATGTGAGTTAGCTCACTCATTAGG
CACCCCAGGCTTTACACTTTATGCTTCCGGCTCGTATGTTGTGTGGAATTGTGAGCGGATAACAATTTCA
CACAGGAAACAGCTATGACATGATTACGAATTTCACAAATAAAGCATTTTTTTCACTGCATTCTAGTTGT
GGTTTGTCCAAACTCATCAATGTATCTTATCATGTCTGGATCAACTGGATAACTCAAGCTAACCAAAATC
ATCCCAAACTTCCCACCCCATACCCTATTACCACTGCCAATTACCTGTGGTTTCATTTACTCTAAACCTG
TGATTCCTCTGAATTATTTTCATTTTAAAGAAATTGTATTTGTTAAATATGTACTACAAACTTAGTAGT
